Addgene plasmid #120847: pLenti6.3/NS5-YFP
Purpose: Lentiviral expression of ZIKV protein
Depositing lab: Jan Rehwinkel. Depositing organization: University of Oxford.
Backbone
  Vector backbone: pLenti6.3
  Backbone manufacturer: Invitrogen
  Backbone size w/o insert (bp): 7735
  Vector type: Lentiviral
Growth in bacteria
  Bacterial resistance: Ampicillin, 100 μg/mL
  Growth temperature: 37°C
  Growth strain: NEB Stable
  Copy number: High Copy
Gene/Insert
  Gene/Insert name: ZIKV NS5-eYFP
  Promoter: CMV
  Tag / fusion protein: eYFP-V5 (C terminal on insert)
  Cloning method: Gateway Cloning
Terms and licenses: Academic/Nonprofit Terms; Industry Terms: Not Available to Industry
How to cite: pLenti6.3/NS5-YFP was a gift from Jan Rehwinkel (Addgene plasmid # 120847 ; http://n2t.net/addgene:120847 ; RRID:Addgene_120847)
