[The description below was written by a language model from this plasmid's Addgene catalogue record and pLannotate feature annotations shown in this document.]
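Description:
pLenti6.3/NS5-YFP is a self-inactivating HIV-1-based lentiviral expression plasmid built on the Invitrogen pLenti6.3 backbone and used to deliver the Zika virus NS5 protein into mammalian cells. It is maintained in E. coli through a high-copy ColE1/pUC-type origin with ampicillin resistance (AmpR), and also carries an f1 origin and an SV40 origin. The viral genome is transcribed from a chimeric RSV promoter joined to a truncated 5' LTR, followed by the Ψ packaging signal with a partial gag sequence, the Rev response element for Rev-dependent nuclear export, and the cPPT/CTS element. It ends in a ΔU3 3' LTR, which inactivates LTR promoter activity after integration, and an SV40 polyadenylation signal lies just downstream. Packaging functions must be supplied in trans.

The payload is driven by the CMV immediate-early enhancer/promoter. Two short matches to tet operator-containing sequence are annotated just downstream of it, although the record does not describe the construct as inducible. The NS5 coding region, which matches the RNA-dependent RNA polymerase/methyltransferase portion of the ZIKV polyprotein, was inserted by Gateway cloning and sits between attB1 and attB2 sites. It is followed by EYFP, a second attB2 site and a V5 epitope, giving the C-terminal eYFP-V5 tag listed in the catalogue. A WPRE downstream enhances transcript expression. A separate SV40/EM7 promoter cassette expresses blasticidin S deaminase, allowing blasticidin selection of transduced cells. The depositor and sequencing-derived records are the same length and contain the same features, differing only in their start coordinate. The stated purpose is lentiviral expression of this ZIKV protein, and the fluorescent and epitope tags allow the fusion to be visualised and detected.
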