Features (pLannotate 1.2.2; 36 found; start..end, strand, type, name):
      3..229     +  promoter       RSV promoter: Rous sarcoma virus enhancer/promoter
    230..410     +  LTR            5' LTR (truncated): truncated 5' long terminal repeat (LTR) from HIV-1
    457..582     +  misc_feature   HIV-1 Ψ: packaging signal of human immunodeficiency virus type 1
    566..929     +  CDS            HIV-1 gag (fragment): gag protein from human immunodeficiency virus 1; gag
   1075..1308    +  misc_feature   RRE: The Rev response element (RRE) of HIV-1 allows for Rev-dependent mRNA export from the nucleus to the cytoplasm.
   1685..1785    +  CDS            Rev (fragment): human immunodeficiency virus 1 (HIV-1) Rev protein; rev; enhances nuclear export of unspliced and incompletely spliced viral mRNAs
   1804..1921    +  misc_feature   cPPT/CTS: central polypurine tract and central termination sequence of HIV-1
   1945..2246    +  enhancer       CMV enhancer: human cytomegalovirus immediate early enhancer
   2247..2450    +  promoter       CMV promoter: human cytomegalovirus (CMV) immediate early promoter
   2452..2471    +  promoter       PLtetO-1 promoter (fragment): modified phage lambda PL promoter with tet operator sites (Lutz and Bujard, 1997)
   2473..2492    +  promoter       PLtetO-1 promoter (fragment): modified phage lambda PL promoter with tet operator sites (Lutz and Bujard, 1997)
   2532..2556    +  protein_bind   attB1: mutant version of attB; recombination site for the Gateway® BP reaction BP Clonase™
   2586..5294    +  CDS            POLG_ZIKVF (fragment): Experimental evidence at protein level: Swiss-Prot protein existence level 1. [RNA-directed RNA polymerase NS5]: Replicates the viral (+) and (-) RNA genome, and performs the capping of genomes in the cytoplasm (PubMed:30951555). Methylates viral RNA cap at guanine N-7 and ribose 2'-O positions. Once sufficient NS5 is expressed, binds to the cap-proximal structure and inhibits further translation of the viral genome (By similarity). Besides its role in RNA genome replication, also prevents the establishment of a cellular antiviral state by blocking the interferon-alpha/beta (IFN-alpha/beta) si
   5308..5332    -  protein_bind   attB2: mutant version of attB; recombination site for the Gateway® BP reaction BP Clonase™
   5385..6092    +  CDS            EYFP: EYFP is a basic (constitutively fluorescent) green/yellow fluorescent protein published in 1996, derived from Aequorea victoria. It is reported to be a very rapidly-maturing weak dimer with high acid sensitivity.
   6106..6130    -  protein_bind   attB2: mutant version of attB; recombination site for the Gateway® BP reaction BP Clonase™
   6183..6224    +  CDS            V5 tag: epitope tag from simian virus 5
   6248..6836    +  misc_feature   WPRE: woodchuck hepatitis virus posttranscriptional regulatory element
   6851..7167    +  promoter       SV40 promoter: SV40 enhancer and early promoter
   7215..7262    +  promoter       EM7 promoter: synthetic bacterial promoter&nbsp
   7281..7679    +  CDS            BSD: blasticidin S deaminase; Aspergillus terreus BSD; confers resistance to blasticidin
   7696..7764    +  CDS            nef (fragment): NEF_HV1Z2 - Experimental evidence at protein level: Swiss-Prot protein existence level 1. Extracellular Nef protein targets CD4(+) T-lymphocytes for apoptosis by interacting with CXCR4 surface receptors. From Human immunodeficiency virus type 1 group M subtype D (isolate Z2/CDC-Z34) (HIV-1).
   7766..7999    +  LTR            3' LTR (ΔU3): self-inactivating 3' long terminal repeat (LTR) from HIV-1
   8071..8192    +  polyA_signal   SV40 poly(A) signal: SV40 polyadenylation signal
   8232..8367    +  rep_origin     SV40 ori: SV40 origin of replication
   8388..8406    -  promoter       T7 promoter: promoter for bacteriophage T7 RNA polymerase
   8414..8569    +  CDS            lacZα (fragment): LacZα fragment of β-galactosidase; lacZ fragment
   8574..9002    +  rep_origin     f1 ori (sequence partly withheld): f1 bacteriophage origin of replication; arrow indicates direction of (+) strand synthesis
   9055..9159    +  promoter       AmpR promoter: bla
   9160..10020   +  CDS            AmpR: β-lactamase; bla; confers resistance to ampicillin, carbenicillin, and related antibiotics
  10191..10779   +  rep_origin     ori: high-copy-number ColE1/pMB1/pBR322/pUC origin of replication
  10962..11054   +  CDS            lacI (fragment): lac repressor; lacI; The lac repressor binds to the lac operator to inhibit transcription in E. coli. This inhibition can be relieved by adding lactose or isopropyl-β-D-thiogalactopyranoside (IPTG).
  11067..11088   +  protein_bind   CAP binding site: CAP binding activates transcription in the presence of cAMP. E. coli catabolite activator protein
  11103..11133   +  promoter       lac promoter: promoter for the E. coli lac operon
  11137..11159   +  protein_bind   lac operator (fragment): The lac repressor binds to the lac operator to inhibit transcription in E. coli. This inhibition can be relieved by adding lactose or isopropyl-β-D-thiogalactopyranoside (IPTG). lac repressor encoded by lacI
  11202..11220   +  promoter       T3 promoter: promoter for bacteriophage T3 RNA polymerase
>Addgene plasmid #120847 | pLenti6.3/NS5-YFP | depositor full sequence | sequence record 229585 | pLenti6.3/NS5-YFP sequence 11245 bps
AATGTAGTCTTATGCAATACTCTTGTAGTCTTGCAACATGGTAACGATGAGTTAGCAACATGCCTTACAA
GGAGAGAAAAAGCACCGTGCATGCCGATTGGTGGAAGTAAGGTGGTACGATCGTGCCTTATTAGGAAGGC
AACAGACGGGTCTGACATGGATTGGACGAACCACTGAATTGCCGCATTGCAGAGATATTGTATTTAAGTG
CCTAGCTCGATACATAAACGGGTCTCTCTGGTTAGACCAGATCTGAGCCTGGGAGCTCTCTGGCTAACTA
GGGAACCCACTGCTTAAGCCTCAATAAAGCTTGCCTTGAGTGCTTCAAGTAGTGTGTGCCCGTCTGTTGT
GTGACTCTGGTAACTAGAGATCCCTCAGACCCTTTTAGTCAGTGTGGAAAATCTCTAGCAGTGGCGCCCG
AACAGGGACTTGAAAGCGAAAGGGAAACCAGAGGAGCTCTCTCGACGCAGGACTCGGCTTGCTGAAGCGC
GCACGGCAAGAGGCGAGGGGCGGCGACTGGTGAGTACGCCAAAAATTTTGACTAGCGGAGGCTAGAAGGA
GAGAGATGGGTGCGAGAGCGTCAGTATTAAGCGGGGGAGAATTAGATCGCGATGGGAAAAAATTCGGTTA
AGGCCAGGGGGAAAGAAAAAATATAAATTAAAACATATAGTATGGGCAAGCAGGGAGCTAGAACGATTCG
CAGTTAATCCTGGCCTGTTAGAAACATCAGAAGGCTGTAGACAAATACTGGGACAGCTACAACCATCCCT
TCAGACAGGATCAGAAGAACTTAGATCATTATATAATACAGTAGCAACCCTCTATTGTGTGCATCAAAGG
ATAGAGATAAAAGACACCAAGGAAGCTTTAGACAAGATAGAGGAAGAGCAAAACAAAAGTAAGACCACCG
CACAGCAAGCGGCCGCTGATCTTCAGACCTGGAGGAGGAGATATGAGGGACAATTGGAGAAGTGAATTAT
ATAAATATAAAGTAGTAAAAATTGAACCATTAGGAGTAGCACCCACCAAGGCAAAGAGAAGAGTGGTGCA
GAGAGAAAAAAGAGCAGTGGGAATAGGAGCTTTGTTCCTTGGGTTCTTGGGAGCAGCAGGAAGCACTATG
GGCGCAGCGTCAATGACGCTGACGGTACAGGCCAGACAATTATTGTCTGGTATAGTGCAGCAGCAGAACA
ATTTGCTGAGGGCTATTGAGGCGCAACAGCATCTGTTGCAACTCACAGTCTGGGGCATCAAGCAGCTCCA
GGCAAGAATCCTGGCTGTGGAAAGATACCTAAAGGATCAACAGCTCCTGGGGATTTGGGGTTGCTCTGGA
AAACTCATTTGCACCACTGCTGTGCCTTGGAATGCTAGTTGGAGTAATAAATCTCTGGAACAGATTTGGA
ATCACACGACCTGGATGGAGTGGGACAGAGAAATTAACAATTACACAAGCTTAATACACTCCTTAATTGA
AGAATCGCAAAACCAGCAAGAAAAGAATGAACAAGAATTATTGGAATTAGATAAATGGGCAAGTTTGTGG
AATTGGTTTAACATAACAAATTGGCTGTGGTATATAAAATTATTCATAATGATAGTAGGAGGCTTGGTAG
GTTTAAGAATAGTTTTTGCTGTACTTTCTATAGTGAATAGAGTTAGGCAGGGATATTCACCATTATCGTT
TCAGACCCACCTCCCAACCCCGAGGGGACCCGACAGGCCCGAAGGAATAGAAGAAGAAGGTGGAGAGAGA
GACAGAGACAGATCCATTCGATTAGTGAACGGATCTCGACGGTATCGGTTAACTTTTAAAAGAAAAGGGG
GGATTGGGGGGTACAGTGCAGGGGAAAGAATAGTAGACATAATAGCAACAGACATACAAACTAAAGAATT
ACAAAAACAAATTACAAAAATTCAAAATTTTATCGATAAGCTTGGGAGTTCCGCTTACATAACTTACGGT
AAATGGCCCGCCTGGCTGACCGCCCAACGACCCCCGCCCATTGACGTCAATAATGACGTATGTTCCCATA
GTAACGCCAATAGGGACTTTCCATTGACGTCAATGGGTGGAGTATTTACGGTAAACTGCCCACTTGGCAG
TACATCAAGTGTATCATATGCCAAGTACGCCCCCTATTGACGTCAATGACGGTAAATGGCCCGCCTGGCA
TTATGCCCAGTACATGACCTTATGGGACTTTCCTACTTGGCAGTACATCTACGTATTAGTCATCGCTATT
ACCATGGTGATGCGGTTTTGGCAGTACATCAATGGGCGTGGATAGCGGTTTGACTCACGGGGATTTCCAA
GTCTCCACCCCATTGACGTCAATGGGAGTTTGTTTTGGCACCAAAATCAACGGGACTTTCCAAAATGTCG
TAACAACTCCGCCCCATTGACGCAAATGGGCGGTAGGCGTGTACGGTGGGAGGTCTATATAAGCAGAGCT
CTCCCTATCAGTGATAGAGATCTCCCTATCAGTGATAGAGATCGTCGACTAGTCCAGTGTGGTGGAATTC
TGCAGATATCAACAAGTTTGTACAAAAAAGCAGGCTCCGAATTCGCCCTTAGGAGGACAGCTATGGGGGG
TGGAACAGGAGAGACCCTGGGAGAGAAATGGAAGGCCCGCTTGAACCAGATGTCGGCCCTGGAGTTCTAC
TCCTACAAAAAGTCAGGCATCACCGAGGTGTGCAGAGAAGAGGCCCGCCGCGCCCTCAAGGATGGTGTGG
CAACGGGAGGCCATGCTGTGTCCCGAGGAAGTGCAAAGCTGAGATGGTTGGTGGAGCGGGGATACCTGCA
GCCCTATGGAAAGGTCATTGATCTTGGATGTGGCAGAGGGGGCTGGAGTTACTACGCCGCCACCATCCGC
AAAGTTCAAGAAGTGAAAGGATACACAAAAGGAGGCCCTGGTCATGAAGAACCCGTGTTGGTGCAAAGCT
ATGGGTGGAACATAGTCCGTCTTAAGAGTGGGGTGGACGTCTTTCATATGGCGGCTGAGCCGTGTGACAC
GTTGCTGTGTGACATAGGTGAGTCATCATCTAGTCCTGAAGTGGAAGAAGCACGGACGCTCAGAGTCCTC
TCCATGGTGGGGGATTGGCTTGAAAAAAGACCAGGAGCCTTTTGTATAAAAGTGTTGTGCCCATACACCA
GCACTATGATGGAAACCCTGGAGCGACTGCAGCGTAGGTATGGGGGAGGACTGGTCAGAGTGCCACTCTC
CCGCAACTCTACACATGAGATGTACTGGGTCTCTGGAGCGAAAAGCAACACCATAAAAAGTGTGTCCACC
ACGAGCCAGCTCCTCTTGGGGCGCATGGACGGGCCTAGGAGGCCAGTGAAATATGAGGAGGATGTGAATC
TCGGCTCTGGCACGCGGGCTGTGGTAAGCTGCGCTGAAGCTCCCAACATGAAGATCATTGGTAACCGCAT
TGAAAGGATCCGCAGTGAGCACGCGGAAACGTGGTTCTTTGACGAGAACCACCCATATAGGACATGGGCT
TACCATGGAAGCTATGAGGCCCCCACACAAGGGTCAGCGTCCTCTCTAATAAACGGGGTTGTCAGGCTCC
TGTCAAAACCCTGGGATGTGGTGACTGGAGTCACAGGAATAGCCATGACCGACACCACACCGTATGGTCA
GCAAAGAGTTTTCAAGGAAAAAGTGGACACTAGGGTGCCAGACCCCCAAGAAGGCACTCGTCAGGTTATG
AGCATGGTCTCTTCCTGGTTGTGGAAAGAGCTAGGCAAACACAAACGGCCACGAGTCTGTACCAAAGAAG
AGTTCATCAACAAGGTTCGTAGCAATGCAGCATTAGGGGCAATATTTGAAGAGGAAAAAGAGTGGAAGAC
TGCAGTGGAAGCTGTGAACGATCCAAGGTTCTGGGCTCTAGTGGACAAGGAAAGAGAGCACCACCTGAGA
GGAGAGTGCCAGAGTTGTGTGTACAACATGATGGGAAAAAGAGAAAAGAAACAAGGGGAATTTGGAAAGG
CCAAGGGCAGCCGCGCCATCTGGTATATGTGGCTAGGGGCTAGATTTCTAGAGTTCGAAGCCCTTGGATT
CTTGAACGAGGATCACTGGATGGGGAGAGAGAACTCAGGAGGTGGTGTTGAAGGGCTGGGATTACAAAGA
CTCGGATATGTCCTAGAAGAGATGAGTCGCATACCAGGAGGAAGGATGTATGCAGATGACACTGCTGGCT
GGGACACCCGCATCAGCAGGTTCGATCTGGAGAATGAAGCTCTAATCACCAACCAAATGGAGAAAGGGCA
TAGGGCCTTGGCATTGGCCATAATCAAGTACACATACCAAAACAAAGTGGTAAAGGTCCTTAGACCAGCT
GAAAAAGGGAAAACAGTTATGGACATTATTTCGAGACAAGACCAAAGGGGGAGCGGACAAGTTGTCACTT
ACGCTCTTAACACATTTACCAACCTAGTGGTGCAACTCATTCGGAATATGGAGGCTGAGGAAGTTCTAGA
GATGCAAGACTTGTGGCTGCTGCGGAGGTCAGAGAAAGTGACCAACTGGTTGCAGAGCAACGGATGGGAT
AGGCTCAAACGAATGGCAGTCAGTGGAGATGATTGCGTTGTGAAGCCAATTGATGATAGGTTTGCACATG
CCCTCAGGTTCTTGAATGATATGGGAAAAGTTAGGAAGGACACACAAGAGTGGAAACCCTCAACTGGATG
GGACAACTGGGAAGAAGTTCCGTTTTGCTCCCACCACTTCAACAAGCTCCATCTCAAGGACGGGAGGTCC
ATTGTGGTTCCCTGCCGCCACCAAGATGAACTGATTGGCCGGGCCCGCGTCTCTCCAGGGGCGGGATGGA
GCATCCGGGAGACTGCTTGCCTAGCAAAATCATATGCGCAAATGTGGCAGCTCCTTTATTTCCACAGAAG
GGACCTCCGACTGATGGCCAATGCCATTTGTTCATCTGTGCCAGTTGACTGGGTTCCAACTGGGAGAACT
ACCTGGTCAATCCATGGAAAGGGAGAATGGATGACCACTGAAGACATGCTTGTGGTGTGGAACAGAGTGT
GGATTGAGGAGAACGACCACATGGAAGACAAGACCCCAGTTACGAAATGGACAGACATTCCCTATTTGGG
AAAAAGGGAAGACTTGTGGTGTGGATCTCTCATAGGGCACAGACCGCGCACCACCTGGGCTGAGAACATT
AAAAACACAGTCAACATGGTGCGCAGGATCATAGGTGATGAAGAAAAGTACATGGACTACCTATCCACCC
AAGTTCGCTACTTGGGTGAAGAAGGGTCTACACCTGGAGTGCTGAAGGGCGAATTCGACCCAGCTTTCTT
GTACAAAGTGGTTGATATCCAGCACAGTGGCGGCCGCTCGAGTCTAGAGGGGCCGCGGTTCGAAGTGAGC
AAGGGCGAGGAGCTGTTCACCGGGGTGGTGCCCATCCTGGTCGAGCTGGACGGCGACGTAAACGGCCACA
AGTTCAGCGTGTCCGGCGAGGGCGAGGGCGATGCCACCTACGGCAAGCTGACCCTGAAGTTCATCTGCAC
CACCGGCAAGCTGCCCGTGCCCTGGCCCACCCTCGTGACCACCTTCGGCTACGGCCTGCAGTGCTTCGCC
CGCTACCCCGACCACATGAAGCAGCACGACTTCTTCAAGTCCGCCATGCCCGAAGGCTACGTCCAGGAGC
GCACCATCTTCTTCAAGGACGACGGCAACTACAAGACCCGCGCCGAGGTGAAGTTCGAGGGCGACACCCT
GGTGAACCGCATCGAGCTGAAGGGCATCGACTTCAAGGAGGACGGCAACATCCTGGGGCACAAGCTGGAG
TACAACTACAACAGCCACAACGTCTATATCATGGCCGACAAGCAGAAGAACGGCATCAAGGTGAACTTCA
AGATCCGCCACAACATCGAGGACGGCAGCGTGCAGCTCGCCGACCACTACCAGCAGAACACCCCCATCGG
CGACGGCCCCGTGCTGCTGCCCGACAACCACTACCTGAGCTACCAGTCCGCCCTGAGCAAAGACCCCAAC
GAGAAGCGCGATCACATGGTCCTGCTGGAGTTCGTGACCGCCGCCGGGATCACTCTCGGCATGGACGAGC
TGAAGGGCGAATTCGACCCAGCTTTCTTGTACAAAGTGGTTGATATCCAGCACAGTGGCGGCCGCTCGAG
TCTAGAGGGGCCGCGGTTCGAAGGTAAGCCTATCCCTAACCCTCTCCTCGGTCTCGATTCTACGCGTACC
GGTTAGTAATGATCGACAATCAACCTCTGGATTACAAAATTTGTGAAAGATTGACTGGTATTCTTAACTA
TGTTGCTCCTTTTACGCTATGTGGATACGCTGCTTTAATGCCTTTGTATCATGCTATTGCTTCCCGTATG
GCTTTCATTTTCTCCTCCTTGTATAAATCCTGGTTGCTGTCTCTTTATGAGGAGTTGTGGCCCGTTGTCA
GGCAACGTGGCGTGGTGTGCACTGTGTTTGCTGACGCAACCCCCACTGGTTGGGGCATTGCCACCACCTG
TCAGCTCCTTTCCGGGACTTTCGCTTTCCCCCTCCCTATTGCCACGGCGGAACTCATCGCCGCCTGCCTT
GCCCGCTGCTGGACAGGGGCTCGGCTGTTGGGCACTGACAATTCCGTGGTGTTGTCGGGGAAGCTGACGT
CCTTTCCATGGCTGCTCGCCTGTGTTGCCACCTGGATTCTGCGCGGGACGTCCTTCTGCTACGTCCCTTC
GGCCCTCAATCCAGCGGACCTTCCTTCCCGCGGCCTGCTGCCGGCTCTGCGGCCTCTTCCGCGTCTTCGC
CTTCGCCCTCAGACGAGTCGGATCTCCCTTTGGGCCGCCTCCCCGCCTGGCGATGGTACCGGTGTGGAAA
GTCCCCAGGCTCCCCAGCAGGCAGAAGTATGCAAAGCATGCATCTCAATTAGTCAGCAACCAGGTGTGGA
AAGTCCCCAGGCTCCCCAGCAGGCAGAAGTATGCAAAGCATGCATCTCAATTAGTCAGCAACCATAGTCC
CGCCCCTAACTCCGCCCATCCCGCCCCTAACTCCGCCCAGTTCCGCCCATTCTCCGCCCCATGGCTGACT
AATTTTTTTTATTTATGCAGAGGCCGAGGCCGCCTCTGCCTCTGAGCTATTCCAGAAGTAGTGAGGAGGC
TTTTTTGGAGGCCTAGGCTTTTGCAAAAAGCTCCCGGGAGCTTGTATATCCATTTTCGGATCTGATCAGC
ACGTGTTGACAATTAATCATCGGCATAGTATATCGGCATAGTATAATACGACAAGGTGAGGAACTAAACC
ATGGCCAAGCCTTTGTCTCAAGAAGAATCCACCCTCATTGAAAGAGCAACGGCTACAATCAACAGCATCC
CCATCTCTGAAGACTACAGCGTCGCCAGCGCAGCTCTCTCTAGCGACGGCCGCATCTTCACTGGTGTCAA
TGTATATCATTTTACTGGGGGACCTTGTGCAGAACTCGTGGTGCTGGGCACTGCTGCTGCTGCGGCAGCT
GGCAACCTGACTTGTATCGTCGCGATCGGAAATGAGAACAGGGGCATCTTGAGCCCCTGCGGACGGTGCC
GACAGGTGCTTCTCGATCTGCATCCTGGGATCAAAGCCATAGTGAAGGACAGTGATGGACAGCCGACGGC
AGTTGGGATTCGTGAATTGCTGCCCTCTGGTTATGTGTGGGAGGGCTAAGCACAATTCGAGCTCGGTACC
TTTAAGACCAATGACTTACAAGGCAGCTGTAGATCTTAGCCACTTTTTAAAAGAAAAGGGGGGACTGGAA
GGGCTAATTCACTCCCAACGAAGACAAGATCTGCTTTTTGCTTGTACTGGGTCTCTCTGGTTAGACCAGA
TCTGAGCCTGGGAGCTCTCTGGCTAACTAGGGAACCCACTGCTTAAGCCTCAATAAAGCTTGCCTTGAGT
GCTTCAAGTAGTGTGTGCCCGTCTGTTGTGTGACTCTGGTAACTAGAGATCCCTCAGACCCTTTTAGTCA
GTGTGGAAAATCTCTAGCAGTAGTAGTTCATGTCATCTTATTATTCAGTATTTATAACTTGCAAAGAAAT
GAATATCAGAGAGTGAGAGGAACTTGTTTATTGCAGCTTATAATGGTTACAAATAAAGCAATAGCATCAC
AAATTTCACAAATAAAGCATTTTTTTCACTGCATTCTAGTTGTGGTTTGTCCAAACTCATCAATGTATCT
TATCATGTCTGGCTCTAGCTATCCCGCCCCTAACTCCGCCCATCCCGCCCCTAACTCCGCCCAGTTCCGC
CCATTCTCCGCCCCATGGCTGACTAATTTTTTTTATTTATGCAGAGGCCGAGGCCGCCTCGGCCTCTGAG
CTATTCCAGAAGTAGTGAGGAGGCTTTTTTGGAGGCCTAGGGACGTACCCAATTCGCCCTATAGTGAGTC
GTATTACGCGCGCTCACTGGCCGTCGTTTTACAACGTCGTGACTGGGAAAACCCTGGCGTTACCCAACTT
AATCGCCTTGCAGCACATCCCCCTTTCGCCAGCTGGCGTAATAGCGAAGAGGCCCGCACCGATCGCCCTT
CCCAACAGTTGCGCAGCCTGAATGGCGAATGGG
[124 nt withheld, positions 8574-8697]
C
[91 nt withheld, positions 8699-8789]
A
[49 nt withheld, positions 8791-8839]
CCTTTGACGTTGGAGTCCACGTTCTTT
[37 nt withheld, positions 8867-8903]
ACCCTATCTCGGTCTATTCTTTTGATTTATAAGGGATTTTGCCGATTTCGGCCTATTGGTTAAAAAATGA
GCTGATTTAACAAAAATTTAACGCGAATTTTAACAAAATATTAACGCTTACAATTTAGGTGGCACTTTTC
GGGGAAATGTGCGCGGAACCCCTATTTGTTTATTTTTCTAAATACATTCAAATATGTATCCGCTCATGAG
ACAATAACCCTGATAAATGCTTCAATAATATTGAAAAAGGAAGAGTATGAGTATTCAACATTTCCGTGTC
GCCCTTATTCCCTTTTTTGCGGCATTTTGCCTTCCTGTTTTTGCTCACCCAGAAACGCTGGTGAAAGTAA
AAGATGCTGAAGATCAGTTGGGTGCACGAGTGGGTTACATCGAACTGGATCTCAACAGCGGTAAGATCCT
TGAGAGTTTTCGCCCCGAAGAACGTTTTCCAATGATGAGCACTTTTAAAGTTCTGCTATGTGGCGCGGTA
TTATCCCGTATTGACGCCGGGCAAGAGCAACTCGGTCGCCGCATACACTATTCTCAGAATGACTTGGTTG
AGTACTCACCAGTCACAGAAAAGCATCTTACGGATGGCATGACAGTAAGAGAATTATGCAGTGCTGCCAT
AACCATGAGTGATAACACTGCGGCCAACTTACTTCTGACAACGATCGGAGGACCGAAGGAGCTAACCGCT
TTTTTGCACAACATGGGGGATCATGTAACTCGCCTTGATCGTTGGGAACCGGAGCTGAATGAAGCCATAC
CAAACGACGAGCGTGACACCACGATGCCTGTAGCAATGGCAACAACGTTGCGCAAACTATTAACTGGCGA
ACTACTTACTCTAGCTTCCCGGCAACAATTAATAGACTGGATGGAGGCGGATAAAGTTGCAGGACCACTT
CTGCGCTCGGCCCTTCCGGCTGGCTGGTTTATTGCTGATAAATCTGGAGCCGGTGAGCGTGGGTCTCGCG
GTATCATTGCAGCACTGGGGCCAGATGGTAAGCCCTCCCGTATCGTAGTTATCTACACGACGGGGAGTCA
GGCAACTATGGATGAACGAAATAGACAGATCGCTGAGATAGGTGCCTCACTGATTAAGCATTGGTAACTG
TCAGACCAAGTTTACTCATATATACTTTAGATTGATTTAAAACTTCATTTTTAATTTAAAAGGATCTAGG
TGAAGATCCTTTTTGATAATCTCATGACCAAAATCCCTTAACGTGAGTTTTCGTTCCACTGAGCGTCAGA
CCCCGTAGAAAAGATCAAAGGATCTTCTTGAGATCCTTTTTTTCTGCGCGTAATCTGCTGCTTGCAAACA
AAAAAACCACCGCTACCAGCGGTGGTTTGTTTGCCGGATCAAGAGCTACCAACTCTTTTTCCGAAGGTAA
CTGGCTTCAGCAGAGCGCAGATACCAAATACTGTTCTTCTAGTGTAGCCGTAGTTAGGCCACCACTTCAA
GAACTCTGTAGCACCGCCTACATACCTCGCTCTGCTAATCCTGTTACCAGTGGCTGCTGCCAGTGGCGAT
AAGTCGTGTCTTACCGGGTTGGACTCAAGACGATAGTTACCGGATAAGGCGCAGCGGTCGGGCTGAACGG
GGGGTTCGTGCACACAGCCCAGCTTGGAGCGAACGACCTACACCGAACTGAGATACCTACAGCGTGAGCT
ATGAGAAAGCGCCACGCTTCCCGAAGGGAGAAAGGCGGACAGGTATCCGGTAAGCGGCAGGGTCGGAACA
GGAGAGCGCACGAGGGAGCTTCCAGGGGGAAACGCCTGGTATCTTTATAGTCCTGTCGGGTTTCGCCACC
TCTGACTTGAGCGTCGATTTTTGTGATGCTCGTCAGGGGGGCGGAGCCTATGGAAAAACGCCAGCAACGC
GGCCTTTTTACGGTTCCTGGCCTTTTGCTGGCCTTTTGCTCACATGTTCTTTCCTGCGTTATCCCCTGAT
TCTGTGGATAACCGTATTACCGCCTTTGAGTGAGCTGATACCGCTCGCCGCAGCCGAACGACCGAGCGCA
GCGAGTCAGTGAGCGAGGAAGCGGAAGAGCGCCCAATACGCAAACCGCCTCTCCCCGCGCGTTGGCCGAT
TCATTAATGCAGCTGGCACGACAGGTTTCCCGACTGGAAAGCGGGCAGTGAGCGCAACGCAATTAATGTG
AGTTAGCTCACTCATTAGGCACCCCAGGCTTTACACTTTATGCTTCCGGCTCGTATGTTGTGTGGAATTG
TGAGCGGATAACAATTTCACACAGGAAACAGCTATGACCATGATTACGCCAAGCGCGCAATTAACCCTCA
CTAAAGGGAACAAAAGCTGGAGCTGCAAGCTT
