Features (pLannotate 1.2.2; 36 found; start..end, strand, type, name):
      3..304     +  enhancer       CMV enhancer: human cytomegalovirus immediate early enhancer
    305..508     +  promoter       CMV promoter: human cytomegalovirus (CMV) immediate early promoter
    510..529     +  promoter       PLtetO-1 promoter (fragment): modified phage lambda PL promoter with tet operator sites (Lutz and Bujard, 1997)
    531..550     +  promoter       PLtetO-1 promoter (fragment): modified phage lambda PL promoter with tet operator sites (Lutz and Bujard, 1997)
    590..614     +  protein_bind   attB1: mutant version of attB; recombination site for the Gateway® BP reaction BP Clonase™
    644..3352    +  CDS            POLG_ZIKVF (fragment): Experimental evidence at protein level: Swiss-Prot protein existence level 1. [RNA-directed RNA polymerase NS5]: Replicates the viral (+) and (-) RNA genome, and performs the capping of genomes in the cytoplasm (PubMed:30951555). Methylates viral RNA cap at guanine N-7 and ribose 2'-O positions. Once sufficient NS5 is expressed, binds to the cap-proximal structure and inhibits further translation of the viral genome (By similarity). Besides its role in RNA genome replication, also prevents the establishment of a cellular antiviral state by blocking the interferon-alpha/beta (IFN-alpha/beta) si
   3366..3390    -  protein_bind   attB2: mutant version of attB; recombination site for the Gateway® BP reaction BP Clonase™
   3443..4150    +  CDS            EYFP: EYFP is a basic (constitutively fluorescent) green/yellow fluorescent protein published in 1996, derived from Aequorea victoria. It is reported to be a very rapidly-maturing weak dimer with high acid sensitivity.
   4164..4188    -  protein_bind   attB2: mutant version of attB; recombination site for the Gateway® BP reaction BP Clonase™
   4241..4282    +  CDS            V5 tag: epitope tag from simian virus 5
   4306..4894    +  misc_feature   WPRE: woodchuck hepatitis virus posttranscriptional regulatory element
   4909..5225    +  promoter       SV40 promoter: SV40 enhancer and early promoter
   5273..5320    +  promoter       EM7 promoter: synthetic bacterial promoter&nbsp
   5339..5737    +  CDS            BSD: blasticidin S deaminase; Aspergillus terreus BSD; confers resistance to blasticidin
   5754..5822    +  CDS            nef (fragment): NEF_HV1Z2 - Experimental evidence at protein level: Swiss-Prot protein existence level 1. Extracellular Nef protein targets CD4(+) T-lymphocytes for apoptosis by interacting with CXCR4 surface receptors. From Human immunodeficiency virus type 1 group M subtype D (isolate Z2/CDC-Z34) (HIV-1).
   5824..6057    +  LTR            3' LTR (ΔU3): self-inactivating 3' long terminal repeat (LTR) from HIV-1
   6129..6250    +  polyA_signal   SV40 poly(A) signal: SV40 polyadenylation signal
   6290..6425    +  rep_origin     SV40 ori: SV40 origin of replication
   6446..6464    -  promoter       T7 promoter: promoter for bacteriophage T7 RNA polymerase
   6472..6627    +  CDS            lacZα (fragment): LacZα fragment of β-galactosidase; lacZ fragment
   6632..7060    +  rep_origin     f1 ori (sequence partly withheld): f1 bacteriophage origin of replication; arrow indicates direction of (+) strand synthesis
   7113..7217    +  promoter       AmpR promoter: bla
   7218..8078    +  CDS            AmpR: β-lactamase; bla; confers resistance to ampicillin, carbenicillin, and related antibiotics
   8249..8837    +  rep_origin     ori: high-copy-number ColE1/pMB1/pBR322/pUC origin of replication
   9020..9112    +  CDS            lacI (fragment): lac repressor; lacI; The lac repressor binds to the lac operator to inhibit transcription in E. coli. This inhibition can be relieved by adding lactose or isopropyl-β-D-thiogalactopyranoside (IPTG).
   9125..9146    +  protein_bind   CAP binding site: CAP binding activates transcription in the presence of cAMP. E. coli catabolite activator protein
   9161..9191    +  promoter       lac promoter: promoter for the E. coli lac operon
   9195..9217    +  protein_bind   lac operator (fragment): The lac repressor binds to the lac operator to inhibit transcription in E. coli. This inhibition can be relieved by adding lactose or isopropyl-β-D-thiogalactopyranoside (IPTG). lac repressor encoded by lacI
   9260..9278    +  promoter       T3 promoter: promoter for bacteriophage T3 RNA polymerase
   9306..9532    +  promoter       RSV promoter: Rous sarcoma virus enhancer/promoter
   9533..9713    +  LTR            5' LTR (truncated): truncated 5' long terminal repeat (LTR) from HIV-1
   9760..9885    +  misc_feature   HIV-1 Ψ: packaging signal of human immunodeficiency virus type 1
   9869..10232   +  CDS            HIV-1 gag (fragment): gag protein from human immunodeficiency virus 1; gag
  10378..10611   +  misc_feature   RRE: The Rev response element (RRE) of HIV-1 allows for Rev-dependent mRNA export from the nucleus to the cytoplasm.
  10988..11088   +  CDS            Rev (fragment): human immunodeficiency virus 1 (HIV-1) Rev protein; rev; enhances nuclear export of unspliced and incompletely spliced viral mRNAs
  11107..11224   +  misc_feature   cPPT/CTS: central polypurine tract and central termination sequence of HIV-1
>Addgene plasmid #120847 | pLenti6.3/NS5-YFP | addgene full sequence | sequence record 234671 | Addgene NGS Result
GCTTACATAACTTACGGTAAATGGCCCGCCTGGCTGACCGCCCAACGACCCCCGCCCATTGACGTCAATA
ATGACGTATGTTCCCATAGTAACGCCAATAGGGACTTTCCATTGACGTCAATGGGTGGAGTATTTACGGT
AAACTGCCCACTTGGCAGTACATCAAGTGTATCATATGCCAAGTACGCCCCCTATTGACGTCAATGACGG
TAAATGGCCCGCCTGGCATTATGCCCAGTACATGACCTTATGGGACTTTCCTACTTGGCAGTACATCTAC
GTATTAGTCATCGCTATTACCATGGTGATGCGGTTTTGGCAGTACATCAATGGGCGTGGATAGCGGTTTG
ACTCACGGGGATTTCCAAGTCTCCACCCCATTGACGTCAATGGGAGTTTGTTTTGGCACCAAAATCAACG
GGACTTTCCAAAATGTCGTAACAACTCCGCCCCATTGACGCAAATGGGCGGTAGGCGTGTACGGTGGGAG
GTCTATATAAGCAGAGCTCTCCCTATCAGTGATAGAGATCTCCCTATCAGTGATAGAGATCGTCGACTAG
TCCAGTGTGGTGGAATTCTGCAGATATCAACAAGTTTGTACAAAAAAGCAGGCTCCGAATTCGCCCTTAG
GAGGACAGCTATGGGGGGTGGAACAGGAGAGACCCTGGGAGAGAAATGGAAGGCCCGCTTGAACCAGATG
TCGGCCCTGGAGTTCTACTCCTACAAAAAGTCAGGCATCACCGAGGTGTGCAGAGAAGAGGCCCGCCGCG
CCCTCAAGGATGGTGTGGCAACGGGAGGCCATGCTGTGTCCCGAGGAAGTGCAAAGCTGAGATGGTTGGT
GGAGCGGGGATACCTGCAGCCCTATGGAAAGGTCATTGATCTTGGATGTGGCAGAGGGGGCTGGAGTTAC
TACGCCGCCACCATCCGCAAAGTTCAAGAAGTGAAAGGATACACAAAAGGAGGCCCTGGTCATGAAGAAC
CCGTGTTGGTGCAAAGCTATGGGTGGAACATAGTCCGTCTTAAGAGTGGGGTGGACGTCTTTCATATGGC
GGCTGAGCCGTGTGACACGTTGCTGTGTGACATAGGTGAGTCATCATCTAGTCCTGAAGTGGAAGAAGCA
CGGACGCTCAGAGTCCTCTCCATGGTGGGGGATTGGCTTGAAAAAAGACCAGGAGCCTTTTGTATAAAAG
TGTTGTGCCCATACACCAGCACTATGATGGAAACCCTGGAGCGACTGCAGCGTAGGTATGGGGGAGGACT
GGTCAGAGTGCCACTCTCCCGCAACTCTACACATGAGATGTACTGGGTCTCTGGAGCGAAAAGCAACACC
ATAAAAAGTGTGTCCACCACGAGCCAGCTCCTCTTGGGGCGCATGGACGGGCCTAGGAGGCCAGTGAAAT
ATGAGGAGGATGTGAATCTCGGCTCTGGCACGCGGGCTGTGGTAAGCTGCGCTGAAGCTCCCAACATGAA
GATCATTGGTAACCGCATTGAAAGGATCCGCAGTGAGCACGCGGAAACGTGGTTCTTTGACGAGAACCAC
CCATATAGGACATGGGCTTACCATGGAAGCTATGAGGCCCCCACACAAGGGTCAGCGTCCTCTCTAATAA
ACGGGGTTGTCAGGCTCCTGTCAAAACCCTGGGATGTGGTGACTGGAGTCACAGGAATAGCCATGACCGA
CACCACACCGTATGGTCAGCAAAGAGTTTTCAAGGAAAAAGTGGACACTAGGGTGCCAGACCCCCAAGAA
GGCACTCGTCAGGTTATGAGCATGGTCTCTTCCTGGTTGTGGAAAGAGCTAGGCAAACACAAACGGCCAC
GAGTCTGTACCAAAGAAGAGTTCATCAACAAGGTTCGTAGCAATGCAGCATTAGGGGCAATATTTGAAGA
GGAAAAAGAGTGGAAGACTGCAGTGGAAGCTGTGAACGATCCAAGGTTCTGGGCTCTAGTGGACAAGGAA
AGAGAGCACCACCTGAGAGGAGAGTGCCAGAGTTGTGTGTACAACATGATGGGAAAAAGAGAAAAGAAAC
AAGGGGAATTTGGAAAGGCCAAGGGCAGCCGCGCCATCTGGTATATGTGGCTAGGGGCTAGATTTCTAGA
GTTCGAAGCCCTTGGATTCTTGAACGAGGATCACTGGATGGGGAGAGAGAACTCAGGAGGTGGTGTTGAA
GGGCTGGGATTACAAAGACTCGGATATGTCCTAGAAGAGATGAGTCGCATACCAGGAGGAAGGATGTATG
CAGATGACACTGCTGGCTGGGACACCCGCATCAGCAGGTTCGATCTGGAGAATGAAGCTCTAATCACCAA
CCAAATGGAGAAAGGGCATAGGGCCTTGGCATTGGCCATAATCAAGTACACATACCAAAACAAAGTGGTA
AAGGTCCTTAGACCAGCTGAAAAAGGGAAAACAGTTATGGACATTATTTCGAGACAAGACCAAAGGGGGA
GCGGACAAGTTGTCACTTACGCTCTTAACACATTTACCAACCTAGTGGTGCAACTCATTCGGAATATGGA
GGCTGAGGAAGTTCTAGAGATGCAAGACTTGTGGCTGCTGCGGAGGTCAGAGAAAGTGACCAACTGGTTG
CAGAGCAACGGATGGGATAGGCTCAAACGAATGGCAGTCAGTGGAGATGATTGCGTTGTGAAGCCAATTG
ATGATAGGTTTGCACATGCCCTCAGGTTCTTGAATGATATGGGAAAAGTTAGGAAGGACACACAAGAGTG
GAAACCCTCAACTGGATGGGACAACTGGGAAGAAGTTCCGTTTTGCTCCCACCACTTCAACAAGCTCCAT
CTCAAGGACGGGAGGTCCATTGTGGTTCCCTGCCGCCACCAAGATGAACTGATTGGCCGGGCCCGCGTCT
CTCCAGGGGCGGGATGGAGCATCCGGGAGACTGCTTGCCTAGCAAAATCATATGCGCAAATGTGGCAGCT
CCTTTATTTCCACAGAAGGGACCTCCGACTGATGGCCAATGCCATTTGTTCATCTGTGCCAGTTGACTGG
GTTCCAACTGGGAGAACTACCTGGTCAATCCATGGAAAGGGAGAATGGATGACCACTGAAGACATGCTTG
TGGTGTGGAACAGAGTGTGGATTGAGGAGAACGACCACATGGAAGACAAGACCCCAGTTACGAAATGGAC
AGACATTCCCTATTTGGGAAAAAGGGAAGACTTGTGGTGTGGATCTCTCATAGGGCACAGACCGCGCACC
ACCTGGGCTGAGAACATTAAAAACACAGTCAACATGGTGCGCAGGATCATAGGTGATGAAGAAAAGTACA
TGGACTACCTATCCACCCAAGTTCGCTACTTGGGTGAAGAAGGGTCTACACCTGGAGTGCTGAAGGGCGA
ATTCGACCCAGCTTTCTTGTACAAAGTGGTTGATATCCAGCACAGTGGCGGCCGCTCGAGTCTAGAGGGG
CCGCGGTTCGAAGTGAGCAAGGGCGAGGAGCTGTTCACCGGGGTGGTGCCCATCCTGGTCGAGCTGGACG
GCGACGTAAACGGCCACAAGTTCAGCGTGTCCGGCGAGGGCGAGGGCGATGCCACCTACGGCAAGCTGAC
CCTGAAGTTCATCTGCACCACCGGCAAGCTGCCCGTGCCCTGGCCCACCCTCGTGACCACCTTCGGCTAC
GGCCTGCAGTGCTTCGCCCGCTACCCCGACCACATGAAGCAGCACGACTTCTTCAAGTCCGCCATGCCCG
AAGGCTACGTCCAGGAGCGCACCATCTTCTTCAAGGACGACGGCAACTACAAGACCCGCGCCGAGGTGAA
GTTCGAGGGCGACACCCTGGTGAACCGCATCGAGCTGAAGGGCATCGACTTCAAGGAGGACGGCAACATC
CTGGGGCACAAGCTGGAGTACAACTACAACAGCCACAACGTCTATATCATGGCCGACAAGCAGAAGAACG
GCATCAAGGTGAACTTCAAGATCCGCCACAACATCGAGGACGGCAGCGTGCAGCTCGCCGACCACTACCA
GCAGAACACCCCCATCGGCGACGGCCCCGTGCTGCTGCCCGACAACCACTACCTGAGCTACCAGTCCGCC
CTGAGCAAAGACCCCAACGAGAAGCGCGATCACATGGTCCTGCTGGAGTTCGTGACCGCCGCCGGGATCA
CTCTCGGCATGGACGAGCTGAAGGGCGAATTCGACCCAGCTTTCTTGTACAAAGTGGTTGATATCCAGCA
CAGTGGCGGCCGCTCGAGTCTAGAGGGCCCGCGGTTCGAAGGTAAGCCTATCCCTAACCCTCTCCTCGGT
CTCGATTCTACGCGTACCGGTTAGTAATGATCGACAATCAACCTCTGGATTACAAAATTTGTGAAAGATT
GACTGGTATTCTTAACTATGTTGCTCCTTTTACGCTATGTGGATACGCTGCTTTAATGCCTTTGTATCAT
GCTATTGCTTCCCGTATGGCTTTCATTTTCTCCTCCTTGTATAAATCCTGGTTGCTGTCTCTTTATGAGG
AGTTGTGGCCCGTTGTCAGGCAACGTGGCGTGGTGTGCACTGTGTTTGCTGACGCAACCCCCACTGGTTG
GGGCATTGCCACCACCTGTCAGCTCCTTTCCGGGACTTTCGCTTTCCCCCTCCCTATTGCCACGGCGGAA
CTCATCGCCGCCTGCCTTGCCCGCTGCTGGACAGGGGCTCGGCTGTTGGGCACTGACAATTCCGTGGTGT
TGTCGGGGAAGCTGACGTCCTTTCCATGGCTGCTCGCCTGTGTTGCCACCTGGATTCTGCGCGGGACGTC
CTTCTGCTACGTCCCTTCGGCCCTCAATCCAGCGGACCTTCCTTCCCGCGGCCTGCTGCCGGCTCTGCGG
CCTCTTCCGCGTCTTCGCCTTCGCCCTCAGACGAGTCGGATCTCCCTTTGGGCCGCCTCCCCGCCTGGCG
ATGGTACCGGTGTGGAAAGTCCCCAGGCTCCCCAGCAGGCAGAAGTATGCAAAGCATGCATCTCAATTAG
TCAGCAACCAGGTGTGGAAAGTCCCCAGGCTCCCCAGCAGGCAGAAGTATGCAAAGCATGCATCTCAATT
AGTCAGCAACCATAGTCCCGCCCCTAACTCCGCCCATCCCGCCCCTAACTCCGCCCAGTTCCGCCCATTC
TCCGCCCCATGGCTGACTAATTTTTTTTATTTATGCAGAGGCCGAGGCCGCCTCTGCCTCTGAGCTATTC
CAGAAGTAGTGAGGAGGCTTTTTTGGAGGCCTAGGCTTTTGCAAAAAGCTCCCGGGAGCTTGTATATCCA
TTTTCGGATCTGATCAGCACGTGTTGACAATTAATCATCGGCATAGTATATCGGCATAGTATAATACGAC
AAGGTGAGGAACTAAACCATGGCCAAGCCTTTGTCTCAAGAAGAATCCACCCTCATTGAAAGAGCAACGG
CTACAATCAACAGCATCCCCATCTCTGAAGACTACAGCGTCGCCAGCGCAGCTCTCTCTAGCGACGGCCG
CATCTTCACTGGTGTCAATGTATATCATTTTACTGGGGGACCTTGTGCAGAACTCGTGGTGCTGGGCACT
GCTGCTGCTGCGGCAGCTGGCAACCTGACTTGTATCGTCGCGATCGGAAATGAGAACAGGGGCATCTTGA
GCCCCTGCGGACGGTGCCGACAGGTGCTTCTCGATCTGCATCCTGGGATCAAAGCCATAGTGAAGGACAG
TGATGGACAGCCGACGGCAGTTGGGATTCGTGAATTGCTGCCCTCTGGTTATGTGTGGGAGGGCTAAGCA
CAATTCGAGCTCGGTACCTTTAAGACCAATGACTTACAAGGCAGCTGTAGATCTTAGCCACTTTTTAAAA
GAAAAGGGGGGACTGGAAGGGCTAATTCACTCCCAACGAAGACAAGATCTGCTTTTTGCTTGTACTGGGT
CTCTCTGGTTAGACCAGATCTGAGCCTGGGAGCTCTCTGGCTAACTAGGGAACCCACTGCTTAAGCCTCA
ATAAAGCTTGCCTTGAGTGCTTCAAGTAGTGTGTGCCCGTCTGTTGTGTGACTCTGGTAACTAGAGATCC
CTCAGACCCTTTTAGTCAGTGTGGAAAATCTCTAGCAGTAGTAGTTCATGTCATCTTATTATTCAGTATT
TATAACTTGCAAAGAAATGAATATCAGAGAGTGAGAGGAACTTGTTTATTGCAGCTTATAATGGTTACAA
ATAAAGCAATAGCATCACAAATTTCACAAATAAAGCATTTTTTTCACTGCATTCTAGTTGTGGTTTGTCC
AAACTCATCAATGTATCTTATCATGTCTGGCTCTAGCTATCCCGCCCCTAACTCCGCCCATCCCGCCCCT
AACTCCGCCCAGTTCCGCCCATTCTCCGCCCCATGGCTGACTAATTTTTTTTATTTATGCAGAGGCCGAG
GCCGCCTCGGCCTCTGAGCTATTCCAGAAGTAGTGAGGAGGCTTTTTTGGAGGCCTAGGGACGTACCCAA
TTCGCCCTATAGTGAGTCGTATTACGCGCGCTCACTGGCCGTCGTTTTACAACGTCGTGACTGGGAAAAC
CCTGGCGTTACCCAACTTAATCGCCTTGCAGCACATCCCCCTTTCGCCAGCTGGCGTAATAGCGAAGAGG
CCCGCACCGATCGCCCTTCCCAACAGTTGCGCAGCCTGAATGGCGAATGGG
[124 nt withheld, positions 6632-6755]
C
[91 nt withheld, positions 6757-6847]
A
[49 nt withheld, positions 6849-6897]
CCTTTGACGTTGGAGTCCACGTTCTTT
[37 nt withheld, positions 6925-6961]
ACCCTATCTCGGTCTATTCTTTTGATTTATAAGGGATTTTGCCGATTTCGGCCTATTGGTTAAAAAATGA
GCTGATTTAACAAAAATTTAACGCGAATTTTAACAAAATATTAACGCTTACAATTTAGGTGGCACTTTTC
GGGGAAATGTGCGCGGAACCCCTATTTGTTTATTTTTCTAAATACATTCAAATATGTATCCGCTCATGAG
ACAATAACCCTGATAAATGCTTCAATAATATTGAAAAAGGAAGAGTATGAGTATTCAACATTTCCGTGTC
GCCCTTATTCCCTTTTTTGCGGCATTTTGCCTTCCTGTTTTTGCTCACCCAGAAACGCTGGTGAAAGTAA
AAGATGCTGAAGATCAGTTGGGTGCACGAGTGGGTTACATCGAACTGGATCTCAACAGCGGTAAGATCCT
TGAGAGTTTTCGCCCCGAAGAACGTTTTCCAATGATGAGCACTTTTAAAGTTCTGCTATGTGGCGCGGTA
TTATCCCGTATTGACGCCGGGCAAGAGCAACTCGGTCGCCGCATACACTATTCTCAGAATGACTTGGTTG
AGTACTCACCAGTCACAGAAAAGCATCTTACGGATGGCATGACAGTAAGAGAATTATGCAGTGCTGCCAT
AACCATGAGTGATAACACTGCGGCCAACTTACTTCTGACAACGATCGGAGGACCGAAGGAGCTAACCGCT
TTTTTGCACAACATGGGGGATCATGTAACTCGCCTTGATCGTTGGGAACCGGAGCTGAATGAAGCCATAC
CAAACGACGAGCGTGACACCACGATGCCTGTAGCAATGGCAACAACGTTGCGCAAACTATTAACTGGCGA
ACTACTTACTCTAGCTTCCCGGCAACAATTAATAGACTGGATGGAGGCGGATAAAGTTGCAGGACCACTT
CTGCGCTCGGCCCTTCCGGCTGGCTGGTTTATTGCTGATAAATCTGGAGCCGGTGAGCGTGGGTCTCGCG
GTATCATTGCAGCACTGGGGCCAGATGGTAAGCCCTCCCGTATCGTAGTTATCTACACGACGGGGAGTCA
GGCAACTATGGATGAACGAAATAGACAGATCGCTGAGATAGGTGCCTCACTGATTAAGCATTGGTAACTG
TCAGACCAAGTTTACTCATATATACTTTAGATTGATTTAAAACTTCATTTTTAATTTAAAAGGATCTAGG
TGAAGATCCTTTTTGATAATCTCATGACCAAAATCCCTTAACGTGAGTTTTCGTTCCACTGAGCGTCAGA
CCCCGTAGAAAAGATCAAAGGATCTTCTTGAGATCCTTTTTTTCTGCGCGTAATCTGCTGCTTGCAAACA
AAAAAACCACCGCTACCAGCGGTGGTTTGTTTGCCGGATCAAGAGCTACCAACTCTTTTTCCGAAGGTAA
CTGGCTTCAGCAGAGCGCAGATACCAAATACTGTTCTTCTAGTGTAGCCGTAGTTAGGCCACCACTTCAA
GAACTCTGTAGCACCGCCTACATACCTCGCTCTGCTAATCCTGTTACCAGTGGCTGCTGCCAGTGGCGAT
AAGTCGTGTCTTACCGGGTTGGACTCAAGACGATAGTTACCGGATAAGGCGCAGCGGTCGGGCTGAACGG
GGGGTTCGTGCACACAGCCCAGCTTGGAGCGAACGACCTACACCGAACTGAGATACCTACAGCGTGAGCT
ATGAGAAAGCGCCACGCTTCCCGAAGGGAGAAAGGCGGACAGGTATCCGGTAAGCGGCAGGGTCGGAACA
GGAGAGCGCACGAGGGAGCTTCCAGGGGGAAACGCCTGGTATCTTTATAGTCCTGTCGGGTTTCGCCACC
TCTGACTTGAGCGTCGATTTTTGTGATGCTCGTCAGGGGGGCGGAGCCTATGGAAAAACGCCAGCAACGC
GGCCTTTTTACGGTTCCTGGCCTTTTGCTGGCCTTTTGCTCACATGTTCTTTCCTGCGTTATCCCCTGAT
TCTGTGGATAACCGTATTACCGCCTTTGAGTGAGCTGATACCGCTCGCCGCAGCCGAACGACCGAGCGCA
GCGAGTCAGTGAGCGAGGAAGCGGAAGAGCGCCCAATACGCAAACCGCCTCTCCCCGCGCGTTGGCCGAT
TCATTAATGCAGCTGGCACGACAGGTTTCCCGACTGGAAAGCGGGCAGTGAGCGCAACGCAATTAATGTG
AGTTAGCTCACTCATTAGGCACCCCAGGCTTTACACTTTATGCTTCCGGCTCGTATGTTGTGTGGAATTG
TGAGCGGATAACAATTTCACACAGGAAACAGCTATGACCATGATTACGCCAAGCGCGCAATTAACCCTCA
CTAAAGGGAACAAAAGCTGGAGCTGCAAGCTTAATGTAGTCTTATGCAATACTCTTGTAGTCTTGCAACA
TGGTAACGATGAGTTAGCAACATGCCTTACAAGGAGAGAAAAAGCACCGTGCATGCCGATTGGTGGAAGT
AAGGTGGTACGATCGTGCCTTATTAGGAAGGCAACAGACGGGTCTGACATGGATTGGACGAACCACTGAA
TTGCCGCATTGCAGAGATATTGTATTTAAGTGCCTAGCTCGATACATAAACGGGTCTCTCTGGTTAGACC
AGATCTGAGCCTGGGAGCTCTCTGGCTAACTAGGGAACCCACTGCTTAAGCCTCAATAAAGCTTGCCTTG
AGTGCTTCAAGTAGTGTGTGCCCGTCTGTTGTGTGACTCTGGTAACTAGAGATCCCTCAGACCCTTTTAG
TCAGTGTGGAAAATCTCTAGCAGTGGCGCCCGAACAGGGACTTGAAAGCGAAAGGGAAACCAGAGGAGCT
CTCTCGACGCAGGACTCGGCTTGCTGAAGCGCGCACGGCAAGAGGCGAGGGGCGGCGACTGGTGAGTACG
CCAAAAATTTTGACTAGCGGAGGCTAGAAGGAGAGAGATGGGTGCGAGAGCGTCAGTATTAAGCGGGGGA
GAATTAGATCGCGATGGGAAAAAATTCGGTTAAGGCCAGGGGGAAAGAAAAAATATAAATTAAAACATAT
AGTATGGGCAAGCAGGGAGCTAGAACGATTCGCAGTTAATCCTGGCCTGTTAGAAACATCAGAAGGCTGT
AGACAAATACTGGGACAGCTACAACCATCCCTTCAGACAGGATCAGAAGAACTTAGATCATTATATAATA
CAGTAGCAACCCTCTATTGTGTGCATCAAAGGATAGAGATAAAAGACACCAAGGAAGCTTTAGACAAGAT
AGAGGAAGAGCAAAACAAAAGTAAGACCACCGCACAGCAAGCGGCCGCTGATCTTCAGACCTGGAGGAGG
AGATATGAGGGACAATTGGAGAAGTGAATTATATAAATATAAAGTAGTAAAAATTGAACCATTAGGAGTA
GCACCCACCAAGGCAAAGAGAAGAGTGGTGCAGAGAGAAAAAAGAGCAGTGGGAATAGGAGCTTTGTTCC
TTGGGTTCTTGGGAGCAGCAGGAAGCACTATGGGCGCAGCGTCAATGACGCTGACGGTACAGGCCAGACA
ATTATTGTCTGGTATAGTGCAGCAGCAGAACAATTTGCTGAGGGCTATTGAGGCGCAACAGCATCTGTTG
CAACTCACAGTCTGGGGCATCAAGCAGCTCCAGGCAAGAATCCTGGCTGTGGAAAGATACCTAAAGGATC
AACAGCTCCTGGGGATTTGGGGTTGCTCTGGAAAACTCATTTGCACCACTGCTGTGCCTTGGAATGCTAG
TTGGAGTAATAAATCTCTGGAACAGATTTGGAATCACACGACCTGGATGGAGTGGGACAGAGAAATTAAC
AATTACACAAGCTTAATACACTCCTTAATTGAAGAATCGCAAAACCAGCAAGAAAAGAATGAACAAGAAT
TATTGGAATTAGATAAATGGGCAAGTTTGTGGAATTGGTTTAACATAACAAATTGGCTGTGGTATATAAA
ATTATTCATAATGATAGTAGGAGGCTTGGTAGGTTTAAGAATAGTTTTTGCTGTACTTTCTATAGTGAAT
AGAGTTAGGCAGGGATATTCACCATTATCGTTTCAGACCCACCTCCCAACCCCGAGGGGACCCGACAGGC
CCGAAGGAATAGAAGAAGAAGGTGGAGAGAGAGACAGAGACAGATCCATTCGATTAGTGAACGGATCTCG
ACGGTATCGGTTAACTTTTAAAAGAAAAGGGGGGATTGGGGGGTACAGTGCAGGGGAAAGAATAGTAGAC
ATAATAGCAACAGACATACAAACTAAAGAATTACAAAAACAAATTACAAAAATTCAAAATTTTATCGATA
AGCTTGGGAGTTCC
